Addgene plasmid #234009: makeTCR_Hs.TRBV27
Purpose: Hs TRBV gene for makeTCR assembly
Depositing lab: Michael Platten. Depositing organization: Deutsches Krebsforschungszentrum (DKFZ). Publication: makeTCR: A Modular Platform for Rapid, Flexible, Scalable, Single-Step T Cell Receptor Synthesis. Hamberger M, Neuhoff M-T, Pietrantonio SV, Boschert T, Maldonado Torres C, Errerd A, Tan CL, Lindner JM, Platten M, Green EW. bioRxiv 2025.04.27.647198 10.1101/2025.04.27.647198.
Backbone
  Vector backbone: pmakeTCR
  Backbone manufacturer: custom
  Backbone size w/o insert (bp): 1710
  Vector type: Synthetic Biology
Growth in bacteria
  Bacterial resistance: Chloramphenicol, 25 μg/mL
  Growth temperature: 37°C
  Growth strain: DH5alpha
  Copy number: High Copy
Gene/Insert
  Gene/Insert name: TRBV27 (alt name: ENSG00000261110)
  Species: H. sapiens (human)
  Insert size (bp): 333
  Entrez Gene: TRBV27 (a.k.a. TCRBV14S1, TCRBV27S1)
  Promoter: n/a
  Cloning method: Restriction Enzyme; 5′ cloning site CCAT (not destroyed); 3′ cloning site TGTG (not destroyed)
  Sequencing primers: 5′ M13 (-21) Forward; 3′ M13 Reverse
Resource information
  A portion of this plasmid was derived from a plasmid made by: synthetic
Terms and licenses: Academic/Nonprofit Terms; Industry Terms: Not Available to Industry
Depositor comments: Please visit https://doi.org/10.1101/2025.04.27.647198 for bioRxiv preprint.
How to cite: makeTCR_Hs.TRBV27 was a gift from Michael Platten (Addgene plasmid # 234009 ; http://n2t.net/addgene:234009 ; RRID:Addgene_234009)
