[The description below was written by a language model from this plasmid's Addgene catalogue record and pLannotate feature annotations shown in this document.]
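Description:
makeTCR_Hs.TRBV27 is a small (about 2.0 kb) bacterial part-donor plasmid from the makeTCR synthetic biology toolkit, a modular system for single-step assembly of T cell receptor genes. It is built on the custom pmakeTCR backbone (roughly 1.7 kb) and is a storage and assembly module rather than an expression vector: the record lists no promoter for the insert. Propagation in E. coli relies on a high-copy ColE1/pUC-type origin, and selection is by chloramphenicol resistance, with the cat gene driven by its own promoter. The resistance cassette and origin are bracketed by transcription terminators (tonB, T7Te and T3Te), which insulate the insert region from read-through transcription. A short lacZα remnant near the end of the sequence appears to be a leftover from the parental cloning site, and M13 forward and reverse primer sites are listed for sequencing the insert.

The payload is a 333 bp synthetic segment encoding the human T cell receptor beta variable gene TRBV27. The automated annotation labels the roughly 330 nt coding feature as TRBV28. This most likely reflects a best-match call to a closely related TRBV family member, and the catalogue identity of TRBV27 should take precedence, although the record does not resolve the discrepancy. The insert is flanked by defined four-base junctions that are retained after cloning. Such junctions are consistent with overhang-directed (Golden Gate-style) assembly, though the record does not name the enzyme. In use, this V segment would be combined with other makeTCR modules to build complete TCR beta chains for TCR cloning and functional testing. The other modules and the destination vectors are not described in the record.
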