Features (pLannotate 1.2.2; 8 found; start..end, strand, type, name):
     10..339     +  CDS            TRBV28: TVB28_HUMAN - Also known as TCRBV3S1 From Homo sapiens (Human).
    428..459     +  terminator     tonB terminator: bidirectional E. coli tonB-P14 transcription terminator
    460..562     +  promoter       cat promoter: promoter of the E. coli cat gene encoding chloramphenicol acetyltransferase
    563..1219    +  CDS            cat: CAT_ECOLX - Experimental evidence at protein level: Swiss-Prot protein existence level 1. This enzyme is an effector of chloramphenicol resistance in bacteria. From Escherichia coli. This protein is used as a marker in many commonly used cloning vectors, such as pACYC184.
   1246..1273    +  terminator     T7Te terminator: phage T7 early transcription terminator
   1285..1872    -  rep_origin     ori: high-copy-number ColE1/pMB1/pBR322/pUC origin of replication
   1894..1923    -  terminator     T3Te terminator: phage T3 early transcription terminator
   1995..2014    -  CDS            lacZα (fragment): LacZα fragment of β-galactosidase; lacZ fragment
>Addgene plasmid #234009 | makeTCR_Hs.TRBV27 | addgene full sequence | sequence record 468325 | Addgene NGS Result
CGTCTCACCATGGGCCCCCAGCTCCTTGGCTATGTGGTCCTTTGCCTTCTAGGAGCAGGCCCCCTGGAAG
CCCAAGTGACCCAGAACCCAAGATACCTCATCACAGTGACTGGAAAGAAGTTAACAGTGACTTGTTCTCA
GAATATGAACCATGAGTATATGTCCTGGTATCGACAAGACCCAGGGCTGGGCTTAAGGCAGATCTACTAT
TCAATGAATGTTGAGGTGACTGATAAGGGAGATGTTCCTGAAGGGTACAAAGTCTCTCGAAAAGAGAAGA
GGAATTTCCCCCTGATCCTGGAGTCGCCCAGCCCCAACCAGACCTCTCTGTACTTCTGTGTGAGACGCAG
GGAAGATGGCCGCGAAGAAAACGTCATAGCTGTTTCCTGACTGACCATTTAAATCATACCTGACCTCCAT
AGCAGAAAGTCAAAAGCCTCCGACCGGAGGCTTTTGACTTGATCGGCACGTAAGAGGTTCCAACTTTCAC
CATAATGAAATAAGATCACTACCGGGCGTATTTTTTGAGTTATCGAGATTTTCAGGAGCTAAGGAAGCTA
AAATGGAGAAAAAAATCACTGGATATACCACCGTTGATATATCCCAATGGCATCGTAAAGAACATTTTGA
GGCATTTCAGTCAGTTGCTCAATGTACCTATAACCAGACCGTTCAGCTGGATATTACGGCCTTTTTAAAG
ACCGTAAAGAAAAATAAGCACAAGTTTTATCCGGCCTTTATTCACATTCTTGCCCGCCTGATGAATGCTC
ATCCGGAATTTCGTATGGCAATGAAAGACGGTGAGCTGGTGATATGGGATAGTGTTCACCCTTGTTACAC
CGTTTTCCATGAGCAAACTGAAACGTTTTCATCGCTCTGGAGTGAATACCACGACGATTTCCGGCAGTTT
CTACACATATATTCGCAAGATGTGGCGTGTTACGGTGAAAACCTGGCCTATTTCCCTAAAGGGTTTATTG
AGAATATGTTTTTTGTCTCAGCCAATCCCTGGGTGAGTTTCACCAGTTTTGATTTAAACGTGGCCAATAT
GGACAACTTCTTCGCCCCCGTTTTCACCATGGGCAAATATTATACGCAAGGCGACAAGGTGCTGATGCCG
CTGGCGATTCAGGTTCATCATGCCGTTTGTGATGGCTTCCATGTCGGCAGAATGCTTAATGAATTACAAC
AGTACTGCGATGAGTGGCAGGGCGGGGCGTAATGAGGGCCCAAATGTAATCACCTGGCTCACCTTCGGGT
GGGCCTTTCTGCGTTGCTGGCGTTTTTCCATAGGCTCCGCCCCCCTGACGAGCATCACAAAAATCGATGC
TCAAGTCAGAGGTGGCGAAACCCGACAGGACTATAAAGATACCAGGCGTTTCCCCCTGGAAGCTCCCTCG
TGCGCTCTCCTGTTCCGACCCTGCCGCTTACCGGATACCTGTCCGCCTTTCTCCCTTCGGGAAGCGTGGC
GCTTTCTCATAGCTCACGCTGTAGGTATCTCAGTTCGGTGTAGGTCGTTCGCTCCAAGCTGGGCTGTGTG
CACGAACCCCCCGTTCAGCCCGACCGCTGCGCCTTATCCGGTAACTATCGTCTTGAGTCCAACCCGGTAA
GACACGACTTATCGCCACTGGCAGCAGCCACTGGTAACAGGATTAGCAGAGCGAGGTATGTAGGCGGTGC
TACAGAGTTCTTGAAGTGGTGGCCTAACTACGGCTACACTAGAAGAACAGTATTTGGTATCTGCGCTCTG
CTGAAGCCAGTTACCTCGGAAAAAGAGTTGGTAGCTCTTGATCCGGCAAACAAACCACCGCTGGTAGCGG
TGGTTTTTTTGTTTGCAAGCAGCAGATTACGCGCAGAAAAAAAGGATCTCAAGAAGATCCTTTGATTTTC
TACCGAAGAAAGGCCCACCCGTGAAGGTGAGCCAGTGAGTTGATTGCAGTCCAGTTACGCTGGAGTCTGA
GGCTCGTCCTGAATGATATCAAGCTTGAATTCGTTTGTAAAACGACGGCCAGTGCTAACCGTATCGCATT
GGCCATACCTACA
